>Addgene plasmid #43124 | I-GGAC | depositor partial sequence | sequence record 58389 | I-GGAC sequence 424 bps
CGTCTCCTGACCCCAGAGCAGGTCGTGGCAATCGCGAGCAATAACGGCGGAAAACAGGCTTTGGAAACGG
TGCAGAGGCTCCTTCCAGTGCTGTGCCAAGCGCACGGACTGACCCCAGAGCAGGTCGTGGCAATCGCGAG
CAATAACGGCGGAAAACAGGCTTTGGAAACGGTGCAGAGGCTCCTTCCAGTGCTGTGCCAAGCGCACGGC
CTCACCCCAGAGCAGGTCGTGGCAATCGCCTCCAACATTGGCGGGAAACAGGCACTCGAGACTGTCCAGC
GCCTGCTTCCCGTGCTGTGCCAAGCGCACGGATTAACCCCAGAGCAGGTCGTGGCGATCGCAAGCCACGA
CGGAGGAAAGCAAGCCTTGGAAACAGTACAGAGGCTGTTGCCTGTGCTGTGCCAAGCGCACGGCTTAAGA
GACG
