>Addgene plasmid #43124 | I-GGAC | addgene partial sequence | sequence record 60317 | M13-F20 5'-TGTAAAACGACGGCCAGT-3'
CTATAGGGCGAATTGGGCCCTCTAGATGCATGCTCGAGCGGCCGCCAGTGTGATGGATATCTGCAGAATT
CGCCCTTATATAGATGCCGTCCTAGCGCGTCTCCTGACCCCAGAGCAGGTCGTGGCAATCGCGAGCAATA
ACGGCGGAAAACAGGCTTTGGAAACGGTGCAGAGGCTCCTTCCAGTGCTGTGCCAAGCGCACGGACTGAC
CCCAGAGCAGGTCGTGGCAATCGCGAGCAATAACGGCGGAAAACAGGCTTTGGAAACGGTGCAGAGGCTC
CTTCCAGTGCTGTGCCAAGCGCACGGCCTCACCCCAGAGCAGGTCGTGGCAATCGCCTCCAACATTGGCG
GGAAACAGGCACTCGAGACTGTCCAGCGCCTGCTTCCCGTGCTGTGCCAAGCGCACGGATTAACCCCAGA
GCAGGTCGTGGCGATCGCAAGCCACGACGGAGGAAAGCAAGCCTTGGAAACAGTACAGAGGCTGTTGCCT
GTGCTGTGCCAAGCGCACGGCTTAAGAGACGTGGGCACAGGAAAGATACTTAAGGGCGAATTCCAGCACA
CTGGCGGCCGTTACTAGTGGATCCGAGCTCGGTACCAAGCTTGGCGTAATCATGGTCATAGCTGTTTCCT
GTGTGAAATTGTTATCCGCTCACAATTCCACACAACATACGAGCCGGAAGCATAAAGTGTAAAGCCTGGG
GTGCCTAATGAGTGAGCTAACTCACATTAATTGCGTTGCGCTCACTGCCCGCTTTCCAGTCGGGAAACCT
GTCGTGCCAGCTGCATTAATGAATCGGCCAACGCGCGGGGAGAGGCGGTTTGCGTATTGGGCGCTCTTCC
GCTTCCTCGCTCACTGACTCGCTGCGCTCGGTCGTTCGGCTGCGGCGAGCGGTATCAGCTCACTCAAAGG
CGGTAATACGGTTATCCACAGAATCA
