[The description below was written by a language model from this plasmid's Addgene catalogue record.]
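Description:
I-GGAC is a bacterial cloning plasmid built on the commercial pCRII-TOPO backbone (about 4 kb without insert), into which a 424 bp synthetic fragment was introduced by TOPO cloning. It is a high-copy plasmid maintained in E. coli and carries both ampicillin and kanamycin resistance, so either or both antibiotics can be used for selection. The record lists T7 and M13 reverse as the sequencing primers, which places those priming sites on either side of the insertion site, as is standard for this backbone. No feature table is provided, so individual backbone elements such as the origin of replication are not documented here beyond what the catalogue fields imply.

The insert is described only by its name, "I-GGAC", and as synthetic; the record does not spell out its composition. The plasmid was deposited in connection with a TALEN genome-editing system developed for generating human stem cell-based disease models. In that context, the name and the insert size are consistent with a pre-assembled block of TAL effector repeat modules recognising the four-base sequence GGAC, with the prefix "I" probably indicating a position or series within a library of such blocks. This reading is an inference from the name and associated publication rather than something stated in the fields. There is no promoter, tag or reporter recorded for expression of the insert, which fits a role as a storage and source plasmid: a component from which the synthetic fragment is taken for assembly into full-length TALEN constructs, rather than a vector used directly in mammalian cells.
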