Addgene plasmid #43124: I-GGAC
Depositing lab: Chad Cowan & Kiran Musunuru. Depositing organization: Harvard University. Publication: A TALEN Genome-Editing System for Generating Human Stem Cell-Based Disease Models. Ding Q, Lee YK, Schaefer EA, Peters DT, Veres A, Kim K, Kuperwasser N, Motola DL, Meissner TB, Hendriks WT, Trevisan M, Gupta RM, Moisan A, Banks E, Friesen M, Schinzel RT, Xia F, Tang A, Xia Y, Figueroa E, Wann A, Ahfeldt T, Daheron L, Zhang F, Rubin LL, Peng LF, Chung RT, Musunuru K, Cowan CA. Cell Stem Cell. 2012 Dec 12. pii: S1934-5909(12)00645-5. doi: 10.1016/j.stem.2012.11.011. PubMed 23246482.
Backbone
  Vector backbone: pCRII-TOPO
  Backbone manufacturer: Invitrogen
  Backbone size w/o insert (bp): 3973
  Vector type: Bacterial Cloning
Growth in bacteria
  Bacterial resistance: Ampicillin and Kanamycin, 100 & 50 μg/mL
  Growth temperature: 37°C
  Growth strain: Top10
  Copy number: High Copy
Gene/Insert
  Gene/Insert name: I-GGAC
  Species: Synthetic
  Insert size (bp): 424
  Cloning method: TOPO Cloning
  Sequencing primers: 5′ T7; 3′ M13-rev
Terms and licenses: Academic/Nonprofit Terms; Industry Terms: Not Available to Industry
How to cite: I-GGAC was a gift from Chad Cowan & Kiran Musunuru (Addgene plasmid # 43124 ; http://n2t.net/addgene:43124 ; RRID:Addgene_43124)
